Addgene plasmid #57191: PA-mCherry1-Paxillin-22
Purpose: Localization: Focal Adhesions, Excitation: 400 / 504, Emission: 515 / 517
Depositing lab: Michael Davidson. Depositing organization: Florida State University, Tallahassee.
Backbone
  Vector backbone: PA-mCherry1
  Backbone size w/o insert (bp): 4750
  Vector type: Mammalian Expression
  Selectable markers: Neomycin (select with G418)
Growth in bacteria
  Bacterial resistance: Kanamycin, 50 μg/mL
  Growth temperature: 37°C
  Growth strain: DH5alpha
  Copy number: High Copy
Gene/Insert
  Gene/Insert name: Paxillin (alt name: NM_204984.1)
  Species: M. musculus (mouse)
  Promoter: CMV
  Tag / fusion protein: PA-mCherry1
  Cloning method: Unknown
  Sequencing primers: 5′ CMV-F; 3′ SV40pA-R
Terms and licenses: Academic/Nonprofit Terms; Industry Terms: Not Available to Industry
Depositor comments: . Excitation = 400 / 504; Emission = 515 / 517
How to cite: PA-mCherry1-Paxillin-22 was a gift from Michael Davidson (Addgene plasmid # 57191)
