[The description below was written by a language model from this plasmid's Addgene catalogue record.]
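Description:
PA-mCherry1-Paxillin-22 is a mammalian expression plasmid built on a PA-mCherry1 backbone of about 4.75 kb (excluding the insert) and designed to label focal adhesions with a photoactivatable fluorescent protein. It is maintained as a high-copy plasmid in E. coli under kanamycin selection. It also carries a neomycin resistance marker, so transfected mammalian cells can be selected with G418. No feature table is supplied, so the origin of replication and the exact arrangement of the resistance cassette are not stated. The use of an SV40 polyA reverse sequencing primer suggests that an SV40 polyadenylation signal follows the expression cassette.

The payload is paxillin, a focal adhesion adaptor protein, expressed from the CMV immediate-early promoter as a fusion with PA-mCherry1. PA-mCherry1 is a photoactivatable mCherry variant that is essentially dark until it is switched on with violet light, which allows a chosen subpopulation of molecules to be highlighted. The record does not say at which terminus the tag sits or what linker joins the two parts; the "22" in the name may refer to linker length, but this is not confirmed.

Two details in the record should be treated with caution. The species is listed as mouse, although the accompanying accession is given only as an alternative name and should be checked independently. The listed excitation and emission values (400/504 and 515/517) are in the green range and are not what would be expected for a red mCherry-derived protein. The construct is suited to live-cell imaging of focal adhesion localisation and dynamics, including photoactivation-based tracking and single-molecule localisation approaches.
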