>Addgene plasmid #57191 | PA-mCherry1-Paxillin-22 | depositor partial sequence | sequence record 88335 | insert sequence
GACGTCAGATCCGCTAGCACCATGGACGACCTCGATGCCTTACTGGCAGACCTGGAATCCACCACCTCGC
ATATCTCTAAGCGACCGGTGTTTCTAACAGAGGAAACGCCTTACTCCTACCCAACTGGAAACCATACGTA
CCAGGAGATTGCTGTGCCACCGCCGGTGCCCCCGCCGCCTTCCAGTGAGGCCCTAAATGGCACTGTGATT
GACCCCTTAGACCAGTGGCAACCCAGCGTGTCCAGATACGGCCACCAGCAACCTCAGTCCCAGTCTCCGA
TATACAGCTCTAGTGCCAAAAGCTCCAGTGCCTCTGTTCCTAGAGACGGGCTCAGCTCCCCTTCTCCCCG
TGCCAGTGAGGAGGAACACGTGTACAGCTTCCCAAACAAGCAGAAGTCTGCAGAACCATCTCCCACAATG
ACCAGCACCTCCCTGGGCAGCAACCTCTCGGAACTGGACAGGCTTCTCCTGGAACTGAATGCTGTTCAAC
ATAATCCCCCCAGTGGCTTCTCAGCAGATGAAGTCAGCAGAAGCCCATCACTGCCCAATGTGACCGGACC
TCACTATGTCATCCCAGAGAGCAGCAGCTCTGCAGGAGGGAAGGCTGCACCCCCTACAAAAGAAAAACCA
AAGCGGAATGGTGGGCGTGGGATTGAAGATGTGCGTCCCAGTGTGGAGAGCCTGCTGGATGAGCTGGAGA
GCTCTGTGCCAAGCCCAGTCCCTGCAATCACTGTGAGCCAAGGGGAGGTGAGCAGCCCCCAGCGTGTCAA
CGCCAGTCAGCAGCAGACCCGTATCTCTGCTTCTTCAGCTACACGAGAACTGGATGAGCTGATGGCGTCC
CTCTCTGACTTTAAGTTCATGGCACAGGGGAAAGCCGGCGGCAGCAGCTCCCCACCATCCACCACCCCAA
AGCCTGGCAGTCAGCTGGACACCATGCTGGGAAGTCTGCAGTCTGACCTGAACAAACTGGGGGTAGCGAC
GGTCGCCAAGGGTGTGTGCGGAGCCTGCAAGAAGCCGATTGCTGGGCAGGTAGTTACAGCCATGGGGAAG
ACCTGGCACCCTGAGCACTTCGTCTGCACCCACTGCCAGGAGGAGATTGGATCACGGAACTTCTTTGAGC
GGGATGGGCAGCCCTACTGTGAGAAGGACTATCACAACCTCTTCTCTCCTCGCTGCTACTACTGCAATGG
GCCAATCCTTGATAAAGTGGTGACGGCTTTGGACAGGACGTGGCACCCTGAACACTTTTTCTGTGCCCAG
TGTGGAGTTTTCTTTGGACCTGAAGGATTTCATGAGAAGGATGGCAAAGCCTATTGCCGCAAGGACTACT
TTGACATGTTTGCTCCCAAGTGTGGAGGCTGTGCCCGGGCTATCCTGGAAAATTACATTTCTGCCTTAAA
CACCCTGTGGCACCCTGAGTGCTTTGTCTGTCGGGAATGTTTCACACCGTTCATCAACGGCAGCTTCTTC
GAGCACGACGGGCAGCCCTACTGCGAGGTGCATTACCACGAGCGCCGCGGCTCGCTGTGCTCTGGCTGCC
AGAAGCCCATCACGGGACGCTGCATCACTGCCATGGGCAAGAAATTTCACCCCGAACACTTTGTCTGTGC
CTTCTGCCTCAAGCAGCTCAACAAAGGAACCTTCAAAGAACAGAACGACAAGCCCTACTGTCAGAACTGC
TTTCTCAAACTCTTCTGTCTCGAGCTCAAGCTTCGAATTCTGCAGTCGACGGTACCGCGGGCCCGGGATC
CACCGGTCGCCACCATGGTGAGCAAGGGCGAGGAGGATAACATGGCCATCATTAAGGAGTTCATGCGCTT
CAAGGTGCACATGGAGGGGTCCGTGAACGGCCACGTGTTCGAGATCGAGGGCGAGGGCGAGGGCCGCCCC
TACGAGGGCACCCAGACCGCCAAGCTGAAGGTGACCAAGGGCGGCCCCCTGCCCTTCACCTGGGACATCC
TGAGCCCTCAGTTCATGTACGGCTCCAATGCCTACGTGAAGCACCCCGCCGACATCCCCGACTACTTTAA
GCTGTCCTTCCCCGAGGGCTTCAAGTGGGAGCGCGTGATGAAATTCGAGGACGGCGGCGTGGTGACCGTG
ACCCAGGACTCCTCCCTGCAGGACGGCGAGTTCATCTACAAGGTGAAGCTGCGCGGCACCAACTTCCCCT
CCGACGGCCCCGTGATGCAGAAGAAGACCATGGGCTGGGAGGCCCTCTCCGAGCGGATGTACCCCGAGGA
CGGCGCCCTGAAGGGCGAGGTCAAGCCCAGAGTGAAGCTGAAGGACGGCGGCCACTACGACGCTGAGGTC
AAGACCACCTACAAGGCCAAGAAGCCCGTGCAGCTGCCCGGCGCCTACAACGTCAACCGCAAGCTGGACA
TCACCAGCCACAACGAGGACTACACCATCGTGGAGCAGTACGAGAGAGCCGAGGGCCGCCACTCCACCGG
CGGCATGGACGAGCTGTACAAGTAAGCGGCCGCGACTCTAGATCATAATCAGCCATACCACATT
