>Addgene plasmid #57191 | PA-mCherry1-Paxillin-22 | addgene partial sequence | sequence record 106229 | CMV-F 5'-CGCAAATGGGCGGTAGGCGTG-3'
CCGTCAGATCCGCTAGCGGTCGCCACCATGGTGAGCAAGGGCGAGGAGGATAACATGGCCATCATTAAGG
AGTTCATGCGCTTCAAGGTGCACATGGAGGGGTCCGTGAACGGCCACGTGTTCGAGATCGAGGGCGAGGG
CGAGGGCCGCCCCTACGAGGGCACCCAGACCGCCAAGCTGAAGGTGACCAAGGGCGGCCCCCTGCCCTTC
ACCTGGGACATCCTGAGCCCTCAGTTCATGTACGGCTCCAATGCCTACGTGAAGCACCCCGCCGACATCC
CCGACTACTTTAAGCTGTCCTTCCCCGAGGGCTTCAAGTGGGAGCGCGTGATGAAATTCGAGGACGGCGG
CGTGGTGACCGTGACCCAGGACTCCTCCCTGCAGGACGGCGAGTTCATCTACAAGGTGAAGCTGCGCGGC
ACCAACTTCCCCTCCGACGGCCCCGTGATGCAGAAGAAGACCATGGGCTGGGAGGCCCTCTCCGAGCGGA
TGTACCCCGAGGACGGCGCCCTGAAGGGCGAGGTCAAGCCCAGAGTGAAGCTGAAGGACGGCGGCCACTA
CGACGCTGAGGTCAAGACCACCTACAAGGCCAAGAAGCCCGTGCAGCTGCCCGGCGCCTACAACGTCAAC
CGCAAGCTGGACATCACCAGCCACAACGAGGACTACACCATCGTGGAGCAGTACGAGAGAGCCGAGGGCC
GCCACTCCACCGGCGGCATGGACGAGCTGTACAAGTCCGGACTCAGATCTCGAGCTATGGATGATGATAT
CGCCGCGCTCGTCGTCGACAACGGCTCCGGCATGTGCAAGGCCGGCTTCGCGGGCGAC
