>Addgene plasmid #57191 | PA-mCherry1-Paxillin-22 | addgene partial sequence | sequence record 107754 | SV40pA-R 5'-GAAATTTGTGATGCTATTGC-3'
GCTGCATAACAGTTAACAACAACAATTGCATTCATTTTATGTTTCAGGTTCAGGGGGAGGTGTGGGAGGT
TTTTTAAAGCAAGTAAAACCTCTACAAATGTGGTATGGCTGATTATGATCAGTTATCTAGATCCGGTGGA
TCCCTAGAAGCATTTGCGGTGGACGATGGAGGGGCCGGACTCGTCATACTCCTGCTTGCTGATCCACATC
TGCTGGAAGGTGGACAGCGAGGCCAGGATGGAGCCGCCGATCCACACGGAGTACTTGCGCTCAGGAGGAG
CAATGATCTTGATCTTCATTGTGCTGGGTGCCAGGGCAGTGATCTCCTTCTGCATCCTGTCGGCAATGCC
AGGGTACATGGTGGTGCCGCCAGACAGCACTGTGTTGGCGTACAGGTCTTTGCGGATGTCCACGTCACAC
TTCATGATGGAGTTGAAGGTAGTTTCGTGGATGCCACAGGACTCCATGCCCAGGAAGGAAGGCTGGAAGA
GTGCCTCAGGGCAGCGGAACCGCTCATTGCCAATGGTGATGACCTGGCCGTCAGGCAGCTCGTAGCTCTT
CTCCAGGGAGGAGCTGGAAGCAGCCGTGGCCATCTCTTGCTCGAAGTCCAGGGCGACGTAGCACAGCTTC
TCCTTAATGTCACGCACGATTTCCCGCTCGGCCGTGGTGGTGAAGCTGTAGCCGCGCTCGGTGAGGATCT
TCATGAGGTAGTCAGTCAGGTCCCGGCCAGCCAGGTCCAGACGCAGGATGGCATGGGGGAGGGCATACCC
CTCGTAGATGGGCACAGTGTGGGTGAC
